Addgene plasmid #64687: pKT-iRFP-KAN
Purpose: pKT vector encoding yeast-codon optimized infrared fluorescent protein iRFP.
Depositing lab: Erin O'Shea. Depositing organization: Harvard University. Publication: Promoter decoding of transcription factor dynamics involves a trade-off between noise and control of gene expression. Hansen AS, O'Shea EK. Mol Syst Biol. 2013 Nov 5;9:704. doi: 10.1038/msb.2013.56. PubMed 24189399.
Backbone
  Vector backbone: pKT
  Backbone size w/o insert (bp): 4000
  Total vector size (bp): 5128
  Modifications to backbone: The vector backbone is from a pKT vector: Sheff, M. A., & Thorn, K. S. (2004). Optimized cassettes for fluorescent protein tagging in Saccharomyces cerevisiae. Yeast, 21(8), 661-670.
  Vector type: Yeast Expression
Growth in bacteria
  Bacterial resistance: Ampicillin, 100 μg/mL
  Growth temperature: 37°C
  Growth strain: DH5alpha
  Copy number: Unknown
Gene/Insert
  Gene/Insert name: iRFP (alt name: phytochrome-based near-infrared fluorescent protein (iRFP))
  Insert size (bp): 951
  Mutation: Nucleotide sequence has been yeast-codon optimized, but there are no amino acid changes.
  Cloning method: Restriction Enzyme; 5′ cloning site PacI (not destroyed); 3′ cloning site AscI (not destroyed)
  Sequencing primers: 5′ ATGGCTGAAGGTTCTGTTGCTAG; 3′ GCAACCTGACCTACAGGAAAGA
Terms and licenses: Academic/Nonprofit Terms; Industry Terms: Not Available to Industry
How to cite: pKT-iRFP-KAN was a gift from Erin O'Shea (Addgene plasmid # 64687 ; http://n2t.net/addgene:64687 ; RRID:Addgene_64687)
