[The description below was written by a language model from this plasmid's Addgene catalogue record and pLannotate feature annotations shown in this document.]
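Description:
pKT-iRFP-KAN is a 5,128 bp plasmid from the pKT series of yeast fluorescent-protein tagging cassettes designed for Saccharomyces cerevisiae, catalogued as a yeast expression vector. In E. coli it is maintained through a high-copy ColE1/pUC-type origin and selected with ampicillin via the β-lactamase gene and its native promoter. No yeast origin of replication or centromere is annotated, which fits the general role of pKT plasmids as templates for PCR-amplified cassettes that integrate into the genome rather than as self-replicating yeast plasmids. Short lacI, rop and bom fragments and flanking T7 and SP6 promoters appear to be backbone remnants with no evident role in the payload.

The payload is a 951 bp open reading frame encoding iRFP (annotated as iRFP713), a near-infrared fluorescent protein derived from a Rhodopseudomonas palustris bacteriophytochrome that needs biliverdin as a cofactor to fluoresce. The nucleotide sequence was codon-optimized for yeast without any amino acid changes, and it sits between intact PacI and AscI sites, so the fluorescent protein can be swapped out. No promoter is annotated upstream of the coding sequence. This is consistent with a cassette meant to be fused in frame to the 3′ end of a chromosomal gene and so expressed from that gene's own promoter, though the record does not say this explicitly. The ADH1 terminator directly follows iRFP, and the kanMX marker next to it allows selection of yeast integrants by G418 resistance.

The associated work concerns transcription factor dynamics and gene expression noise, where an infrared reporter adds a channel spectrally distinct from the usual visible fluorescent proteins. The depositor notes that only the iRFP portion has been verified by Sanger sequencing.
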