Features (pLannotate 1.2.2; 11 found; start..end, strand, type, name):
      5..952     +  CDS            iRFP713: iRFP713 is a basic (constitutively fluorescent) near ir fluorescent protein published in 2011, derived from Rhodopseudomonas palustris. It has low acid sensitivity. It requires the cofactor biliverdin for fluorescence.
    976..1163    +  terminator     ADH1 terminator: S. cerevisiae ADH1; transcription terminator for the S. cerevisiae alcohol dehydrogenase 1 (ADH1) gene
   1238..2594    +  gene           kanMX: yeast selectable marker conferring kanamycin resistance (Wach et al., 1994)
   2699..2717    -  promoter       T7 promoter: promoter for bacteriophage T7 RNA polymerase
   2739..2792    -  CDS            lacI (fragment): lac repressor; lacI; The lac repressor binds to the lac operator to inhibit transcription in E. coli. This inhibition can be relieved by adding lactose or isopropyl-β-D-thiogalactopyranoside (IPTG).
   2975..3563    -  rep_origin     ori: high-copy-number ColE1/pMB1/pBR322/pUC origin of replication
   3734..4594    -  CDS            AmpR: β-lactamase; bla; confers resistance to ampicillin, carbenicillin, and related antibiotics
   4595..4699    -  promoter       AmpR promoter: bla
   4794..4829    +  CDS            rop (fragment): Rop protein, which maintains plasmids at low copy number; rop
   4931..4982    +  misc_feature   bom (fragment): basis of mobility region from pBR322
   5045..5063    +  promoter       SP6 promoter: promoter for bacteriophage SP6 RNA polymerase
>Addgene plasmid #64687 | pKT-iRFP-KAN | depositor full sequence | sequence record 108817 | Only the iRFP sequence has been verified by Sanger sequencing.
TAACATGGCTGAAGGTTCTGTTGCTAGACAACCAGACTTGTTGACTTGTGACGACGAACCAATCCACATC
CCAGGTGCTATCCAACCACACGGTTTGTTGTTGGCTTTGGCTGCTGACATGACTATCGTTGCTGGTTCTG
ACAACTTGCCAGAATTGACTGGTTTGGCTATCGGTGCTTTGATCGGTAGATCTGCTGCTGACGTTTTCGA
CTCTGAAACTCACAACAGATTGACTATCGCTTTGGCTGAACCAGGTGCTGCTGTTGGTGCTCCAATCACT
GTTGGTTTCACTATGAGAAAGGACGCTGGTTTCATCGGTTCTTGGCACAGACACGACCAATTGATCTTCT
TGGAATTGGAACCACCACAAAGAGACGTTGCTGAACCACAAGCTTTCTTCAGAAGAACTAACTCTGCTAT
CAGAAGATTGCAAGCTGCTGAAACTTTGGAATCTGCTTGTGCTGCTGCTGCTCAAGAAGTTAGAAAGATC
ACTGGTTTCGACAGAGTTATGATCTACAGATTCGCTTCTGACTTCTCTGGTGAAGTTATCGCTGAAGACA
GATGTGCTGAAGTTGAATCTAAGTTGGGTTTGCACTACCCAGCTTCTACTGTTCCAGCTCAAGCTAGAAG
ATTGTACACTATCAACCCAGTTAGAATCATCCCAGACATCAACTACAGACCAGTTCCAGTTACTCCAGAC
TTGAACCCAGTTACTGGTAGACCAATCGACTTGTCTTTCGCTATCTTGAGATCTGTTTCTCCAGTTCACT
TGGAATTCATGAGAAACATCGGTATGCACGGTACTATGTCTATCTCTATCTTGAGAGGTGAAAGATTGTG
GGGTTTGATCGTTTGTCACCACAGAACTCCATACTACGTTGACTTGGACGGTAGACAAGCTTGTGAATTG
GTTGCTCAAGTTTTGGCTTGGCAAATCGGTGTTATGGAAGAATAAGGCGCGCCACTTCTAAATAAGCGAA
TTTCTTATGATTTATGATTTTTATTATTAAATAAGTTATAAAAAAAATAAGTGTATACAAATTTTAAAGT
GACTCTTAGGTTTTAAAACGAAAATTCTTATTCTTGAGTAACTCTTTCCTGTAGGTCAGGTTGCTTTCTC
AGGTATAGTATGAGGTCGCTCTTATTGACCACACCTCTACCGGCAGATCCGCTAGGGATAACAGGGTAAT
ATAGATCTGTTTAGCTTGCCTCGTCCCCGCCGGGTCACCCGGCCAGCGACATGGAGGCCCAGAATACCCT
CCTTGACAGTCTTGACGTGCGCAGCTCAGGGGCATGATGTGACTGTCGCCCGTACATTTAGCCCATACAT
CCCCATGTATAATCATTTGCATCCATACATTTTGATGGCCGCACGGCGCGAAGCAAAAATTACGGCTCCT
CGCTGCAGACCTGCGAGCAGGGAAACGCTCCCCTCACAGACGCGTTGAATTGTCCCCACGCCGCGCCCCT
GTAGAGAAATATAAAAGGTTAGGATTTGCCACTGAGGTTCTTCTTTCATATACTTCCTTTTAAAATCTTG
CTAGGATACAGTTCTCACATCACATCCGAACATAAACAACCATGGGTAAGGAAAAGACTCACGTTTCGAG
GCCGCGATTAAATTCCAACATGGATGCTGATTTATATGGGTATAAATGGGCTCGCGATAATGTCGGGCAA
TCAGGTGCGACAATCTATCGATTGTATGGGAAGCCCGATGCGCCAGAGTTGTTTCTGAAACATGGCAAAG
GTAGCGTTGCCAATGATGTTACAGATGAGATGGTCAGACTAAACTGGCTGACGGAATTTATGCCTCTTCC
GACCATCAAGCATTTTATCCGTACTCCTGATGATGCATGGTTACTCACCACTGCGATCCCCGGCAAAACA
GCATTCCAGGTATTAGAAGAATATCCTGATTCAGGTGAAAATATTGTTGATGCGCTGGCAGTGTTCCTGC
GCCGGTTGCATTCGATTCCTGTTTGTAATTGTCCTTTTAACAGCGATCGCGTATTTCGTCTCGCTCAGGC
GCAATCACGAATGAATAACGGTTTGGTTGATGCGAGTGATTTTGATGACGAGCGTAATGGCTGGCCTGTT
GAACAAGTCTGGAAAGAAATGCATAAGCTTTTGCCATTCTCACCGGATTCAGTCGTCACTCATGGTGATT
TCTCACTTGATAACCTTATTTTTGACGAGGGGAAATTAATAGGTTGTATTGATGTTGGACGAGTCGGAAT
CGCAGACCGATACCAGGATCTTGCCATCCTATGGAACTGCCTCGGTGAGTTTTCTCCTTCATTACAGAAA
CGGCTTTTTCAAAAATATGGTATTGATAATCCTGATATGAATAAATTGCAGTTTCATTTGATGCTCGATG
AGTTTTTCTAATCAGTACTGACAATAAAAAGATTCTTGTTTTCAAGAACTTGTCATTTGTATAGTTTTTT
TATATTGTAGTTGTTCTATTTTAATCAAATGTTAGCGTGATTTATATTTTTTTTCGCCTCGACATCATCT
GCCCAGATGCGAAGTTAAGTGCGCAGAAAGTAATATCATGCGTCAATCGTATGTGAATGCTGGTCGCTAT
ACTGCTGTCGATTCGATACTAACGCCGCCATCCAGTTTAAACGAGCTCGAATTCATCGATGATATCAGAT
CCACTAGTGGCCTATGCGGCCGCGGATCTGCCGGTCTCCCTATAGTGAGTCGTATTAATTTCGATAAGCC
AGGTTAACCTGCATTAATGAATCGGCCAACGCGCGGGGAGAGGCGGTTTGCGTATTGGGCGCTCTTCCGC
TTCCTCGCTCACTGACTCGCTGCGCTCGGTCGTTCGGCTGCGGCGAGCGGTATCAGCTCACTCAAAGGCG
GTAATACGGTTATCCACAGAATCAGGGGATAACGCAGGAAAGAACATGTGAGCAAAAGGCCAGCAAAAGG
CCAGGAACCGTAAAAAGGCCGCGTTGCTGGCGTTTTTCCATAGGCTCCGCCCCCCTGACGAGCATCACAA
AAATCGACGCTCAAGTCAGAGGTGGCGAAACCCGACAGGACTATAAAGATACCAGGCGTTTCCCCCTGGA
AGCTCCCTCGTGCGCTCTCCTGTTCCGACCCTGCCGCTTACCGGATACCTGTCCGCCTTTCTCCCTTCGG
GAAGCGTGGCGCTTTCTCAATGCTCACGCTGTAGGTATCTCAGTTCGGTGTAGGTCGTTCGCTCCAAGCT
GGGCTGTGTGCACGAACCCCCCGTTCAGCCCGACCGCTGCGCCTTATCCGGTAACTATCGTCTTGAGTCC
AACCCGGTAAGACACGACTTATCGCCACTGGCAGCAGCCACTGGTAACAGGATTAGCAGAGCGAGGTATG
TAGGCGGTGCTACAGAGTTCTTGAAGTGGTGGCCTAACTACGGCTACACTAGAAGGACAGTATTTGGTAT
CTGCGCTCTGCTGAAGCCAGTTACCTTCGGAAAAAGAGTTGGTAGCTCTTGATCCGGCAAACAAACCACC
GCTGGTAGCGGTGGTTTTTTTGTTTGCAAGCAGCAGATTACGCGCAGAAAAAAAGGATCTCAAGAAGATC
CTTTGATCTTTTCTACGGGGTCTGACGCTCAGTGGAACGAAAACTCACGTTAAGGGATTTTGGTCATGAG
ATTATCAAAAAGGATCTTCACCTAGATCCTTTTAAATTAAAAATGAAGTTTTAAATCAATCTAAAGTATA
TATGAGTAAACTTGGTCTGACAGTTACCAATGCTTAATCAGTGAGGCACCTATCTCAGCGATCTGTCTAT
TTCGTTCATCCATAGTTGCCTGACTCCCCGTCGTGTAGATAACTACGATACGGGAGGGCTTACCATCTGG
CCCCAGTGCTGCAATGATACCGCGAGACCCACGCTCACCGGCTCCAGATTTATCAGCAATAAACCAGCCA
GCCGGAAGGGCCGAGCGCAGAAGTGGTCCTGCAACTTTATCCGCCTCCATCCAGTCTATTAATTGTTGCC
GGGAAGCTAGAGTAAGTAGTTCGCCAGTTAATAGTTTGCGCAACGTTGTTGCCATTGCTACAGGCATCGT
GGTGTCACGCTCGTCGTTTGGTATGGCTTCATTCAGCTCCGGTTCCCAACGATCAAGGCGAGTTACATGA
TCCCCCATGTTGTGCAAAAAAGCGGTTAGCTCCTTCGGTCCTCCGATCGTTGTCAGAAGTAAGTTGGCCG
CAGTGTTATCACTCATGGTTATGGCAGCACTGCATAATTCTCTTACTGTCATGCCATCCGTAAGATGCTT
TTCTGTGACTGGTGAGTACTCAACCAAGTCATTCTGAGAATAGTGTATGCGGCGACCGAGTTGCTCTTGC
CCGGCGTCAATACGGGATAATACCGCGCCACATAGCAGAACTTTAAAAGTGCTCATCATTGGAAAACGTT
CTTCGGGGCGAAAACTCTCAAGGATCTTACCGCTGTTGAGATCCAGTTCGATGTAACCCACTCGTGCACC
CAACTGATCTTCAGCATCTTTTACTTTCACCAGCGTTTCTGGGTGAGCAAAAACAGGAAGGCAAAATGCC
GCAAAAAAGGGAATAAGGGCGACACGGAAATGTTGAATACTCATACTCTTCCTTTTTCAATATTATTGAA
GCATTTATCAGGGTTATTGTCTCATGAGCGGATACATATTTGAATGTATTTAGAAAAATAAACAAATAGG
GGTTCCGCGCACATTTCCCCGAAAAGTGCCACCTGACGTCTAAGAAACCATTATTATCATGACATTAACC
TATAAAAATAGGCGTATCACGAGGCCCTTTCGTCTCGCGCGTTTCGGTGATGACGGTGAAAACCTCTGAC
ACATGCAGCTCCCGGAGACGGTCACAGCTTGTCTGTAAGCGGATGCCGGGAGCAGACAAGCCCGTCAGGG
CGCGTCAGCGGGTGTTGGCGGGTGTCGGGGCTGGCTTAACTATGCGGCATCAGAGCAGATTGTACTGAGA
GTGCACCATATGGACATATTGTCGTTAGAACGCGGCTACAATTAATACATAACCTTATGTATCATACACA
TACGATTTAGGTGACACTATAGAACGCGGCCGCCAGCTGAAGCTTCGTACGCTGCAGGTCGACGGATCGG
TGACGGTGCTGGTTTAAT
