>Addgene plasmid #64687 | pKT-iRFP-KAN | depositor partial sequence | sequence record 108818 | iRFP sequence
ATGGCTGAAGGTTCTGTTGCTAGACAACCAGACTTGTTGACTTGTGACGACGAACCAATCCACATCCCAG
GTGCTATCCAACCACACGGTTTGTTGTTGGCTTTGGCTGCTGACATGACTATCGTTGCTGGTTCTGACAA
CTTGCCAGAATTGACTGGTTTGGCTATCGGTGCTTTGATCGGTAGATCTGCTGCTGACGTTTTCGACTCT
GAAACTCACAACAGATTGACTATCGCTTTGGCTGAACCAGGTGCTGCTGTTGGTGCTCCAATCACTGTTG
GTTTCACTATGAGAAAGGACGCTGGTTTCATCGGTTCTTGGCACAGACACGACCAATTGATCTTCTTGGA
ATTGGAACCACCACAAAGAGACGTTGCTGAACCACAAGCTTTCTTCAGAAGAACTAACTCTGCTATCAGA
AGATTGCAAGCTGCTGAAACTTTGGAATCTGCTTGTGCTGCTGCTGCTCAAGAAGTTAGAAAGATCACTG
GTTTCGACAGAGTTATGATCTACAGATTCGCTTCTGACTTCTCTGGTGAAGTTATCGCTGAAGACAGATG
TGCTGAAGTTGAATCTAAGTTGGGTTTGCACTACCCAGCTTCTACTGTTCCAGCTCAAGCTAGAAGATTG
TACACTATCAACCCAGTTAGAATCATCCCAGACATCAACTACAGACCAGTTCCAGTTACTCCAGACTTGA
ACCCAGTTACTGGTAGACCAATCGACTTGTCTTTCGCTATCTTGAGATCTGTTTCTCCAGTTCACTTGGA
ATTCATGAGAAACATCGGTATGCACGGTACTATGTCTATCTCTATCTTGAGAGGTGAAAGATTGTGGGGT
TTGATCGTTTGTCACCACAGAACTCCATACTACGTTGACTTGGACGGTAGACAAGCTTGTGAATTGGTTG
CTCAAGTTTTGGCTTGGCAAATCGGTGTTATGGAAGAATAA
