>Addgene plasmid #64687 | pKT-iRFP-KAN | addgene partial sequence | sequence record 110982 | pHybLex_rev 5'-GAGTCACTTTAAAATTTGTATACAC-3'
TCATAAATCATAAGAAATTCGCTTATTTAGAAGTGGCGCGCCTTATTCTTCCATAACACCGATTTGCCAA
GCCAAAACTTGAGCAACCAATTCACAAGCTTGTCTACCGTCCAAGTCAACGTAGTATGGAGTTCTGTGGT
GACAAACGATCAAACCCCACAATCTTTCACCTCTCAAGATAGAGATAGACATAGTACCGTGCATACCGAT
GTTTCTCATGAATTCCAAGTGAACTGGAGAAACAGATCTCAAGATAGCGAAAGACAAGTCGATTGGTCTA
CCAGTAACTGGGTTCAAGTCTGGAGTAACTGGAACTGGTCTGTAGTTGATGTCTGGGATGATTCTAACTG
GGTTGATAGTGTACAATCTTCTAGCTTGAGCTGGAACAGTAGAAGCTGGGTAGTGCAAACCCAACTTAGA
TTCAACTTCAGCACATCTGTCTTCAGCGATAACTTCACCAGAGAAGTCAGAAGCGAATCTGTAGATCATA
ACTCTGTCGAAACCAGTGATCTTTCTAACTTCTTGAGCAGCAGCAGCACAAGCAGATTCCAAAGTTTCAG
CAGCTTGCAATCTTCTGATAGCAGAGTTAGTTCTTCTGAAGAAAGCTTGTGGTTCAGCAACGTCTCTTTG
TGGTGGTTCCAATTCCAAGAAGATCAATTGGTCGTGTCTGTGCCAAGAACCGATGAAACCAGCGTCCTTT
CTCATAGTGAAACCAACAGTGATTGGAGCACCAACAGCAGCACCTGGTTCAGCCAAAGCGATAGTCAATC
TGTTGTGAGTTTCAGAGTCG
