>Addgene plasmid #64687 | pKT-iRFP-KAN | addgene partial sequence | sequence record 112517 | SP6 5'-ATTTAGGTGACACTATAG-3'
ACGGATCGGTGACGGTGCTGGTTTAATTAACATGGCTGAAGGTTCTGTTGCTAGACAACCAGACTTGTTG
ACTTGTGACGACGAACCAATCCACATCCCAGGTGCTATCCAACCACACGGTTTGTTGTTGGCTTTGGCTG
CTGACATGACTATCGTTGCTGGTTCTGACAACTTGCCAGAATTGACTGGTTTGGCTATCGGTGCTTTGAT
CGGTAGATCTGCTGCTGACGTTTTCGACTCTGAAACTCACAACAGATTGACTATCGCTTTGGCTGAACCA
GGTGCTGCTGTTGGTGCTCCAATCACTGTTGGTTTCACTATGAGAAAGGACGCTGGTTTCATCGGTTCTT
GGCACAGACACGACCAATTGATCTTCTTGGAATTGGAACCACCACAAAGAGACGTTGCTGAACCACAAGC
TTTCTTCAGAAGAACTAACTCTGCTATCAGAAGATTGCAAGCTGCTGAAACTTTGGAATCTGCTTGTGCT
GCTGCTGCTCAAGAAGTTAGAAAGATCACTGGTTTCGACAGAGTTATGATCTACAGATTCGCTTCTGACT
TCTCTGGTGAAGTTATCGCTGAAGACAGATGTGCTGAAGTTGAATCTAAGTTGGGTTTGCACTACCCAGC
TTCTACTGTTCCAGCTCAAGCTAGAAGATTGTACACTATCAA
